Addgene plasmid #124494: PCDNA3-FlipGFP(Caspase-1 cleavage seq) T2A mCherry
Purpose: Expresses FlipGFP (caspase-1 cleavage sequence) and T2A mCherry
Depositing lab: Xiaokun Shu. Depositing organization: University of California, San Francisco (UCSF). Publication: Designing a green fluorogenic protease reporter by flipping a beta strand of GFP for imaging apoptosis in animals. Zhang Q, Schepis A, Huang H, Yang J, Ma W, Torra J, Zhang SQ, Yang L, Wu H, Nonell S, Dong Z, Kornberg TB, Coughlin SR, Shu X. J Am Chem Soc. 2019 Mar 1. doi: 10.1021/jacs.8b13042. PubMed 30821975.
Backbone
  Vector backbone: pcDNA3.1
  Vector type: Synthetic Biology
Growth in bacteria
  Bacterial resistance: Ampicillin, 100 μg/mL
  Growth temperature: 37°C
  Growth strain: DH5alpha
  Copy number: Unknown
Gene/Insert
  Gene/Insert name: FlipGFP(Caspase-1 cleavage seq) T2A mCherry
  Species: Synthetic
Terms and licenses: Academic/Nonprofit Terms; Industry Terms: Not Available to Industry
How to cite: PCDNA3-FlipGFP(Caspase-1 cleavage seq) T2A mCherry was a gift from Xiaokun Shu (Addgene plasmid # 124494 ; http://n2t.net/addgene:124494 ; RRID:Addgene_124494)
