[The description below was written by a language model from this plasmid's Addgene catalogue record and pLannotate feature annotations shown in this document.]
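Description:
PCDNA3-FlipGFP(Caspase-1 cleavage seq) T2A mCherry is a mammalian expression plasmid of about 7.2 kb built on a pcDNA3.1-type backbone and catalogued as a synthetic biology construct. It is propagated in E. coli through a high-copy ColE1/pUC origin with ampicillin selection from the bla gene. An f1 origin is also present. For mammalian cells, an SV40 early promoter drives a neomycin phosphotransferase (neo) gene terminated by an SV40 poly(A) signal, which would allow G418 selection of stable transfectants. The short HIV-1 LTR, ble, lacI and lac promoter/operator matches in the annotation are fragments typical of this backbone rather than functional payload.

The expression cassette uses the CMV immediate-early enhancer and promoter, followed by a T7 promoter, with a bGH polyadenylation signal at the 3' end. The synthetic open reading frame encodes FlipGFP carrying a caspase-1 cleavage sequence, then a T2A peptide and mCherry. The annotation tool recognises FlipGFP only as two separate superfolder-GFP-like fragments, consistent with a rearranged GFP scaffold, and it does not annotate the cleavage site or the T2A element. According to the associated publication title, FlipGFP is a fluorogenic protease reporter made by flipping a beta strand of GFP, so green fluorescence develops only after the target protease cuts the embedded site and the strand can adopt its proper orientation. The T2A sequence causes ribosomal skipping, so mCherry is released as a separate, constitutively red protein from the same transcript. It marks transfected cells and provides a reference for normalising the green signal. The construct is therefore suited to imaging caspase-1 activity in live mammalian cells. The depositor and repository sequence records give essentially identical feature maps, differing by three nucleotides in length.
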