Features (pLannotate 1.2.2; 22 found; start..end, strand, type, name):
     28..80      -  misc_feature   bom (fragment): basis of mobility region from pBR322
    235..614     +  enhancer       CMV enhancer: human cytomegalovirus immediate early enhancer
    615..818     +  promoter       CMV promoter: human cytomegalovirus (CMV) immediate early promoter
    814..847     +  LTR            5' LTR (truncated) (fragment): truncated 5' long terminal repeat (LTR) from HIV-1
    863..881     +  promoter       T7 promoter: promoter for bacteriophage T7 RNA polymerase
    919..1158    +  CDS            Superfolder GFP (fragment): Superfolder GFP is a basic (constitutively fluorescent) green fluorescent protein published in 2005, derived from Aequorea victoria. It is reported to be a very rapidly-maturing weak dimer.
   1372..1959    +  CDS            Superfolder GFP (fragment): Superfolder GFP is a basic (constitutively fluorescent) green fluorescent protein published in 2005, derived from Aequorea victoria. It is reported to be a very rapidly-maturing weak dimer.
   2035..2742    +  CDS            mCherry: mCherry is a basic (constitutively fluorescent) red fluorescent protein published in 2004, derived from Discosoma sp.. It is reported to be a very rapidly-maturing monomer with low acid sensitivity.
   2783..3007    +  polyA_signal   bGH poly(A) signal: bovine growth hormone polyadenylation signal
   3011..3032    +  promoter       SV40 promoter (fragment): SV40 enhancer and early promoter
   3053..3481    +  rep_origin     f1 ori (sequence partly withheld): f1 bacteriophage origin of replication; arrow indicates direction of (+) strand synthesis
   3495..3824    +  promoter       SV40 promoter: SV40 enhancer and early promoter
   3891..4682    +  CDS            neo: KKA2_KLEPN - Also known as kan, nptII. Experimental evidence at protein level: Swiss-Prot protein existence level 1. Resistance to kanamycin, neomycin, paromomycin, ribostamycin, butirosin and gentamicin B. From Klebsiella pneumoniae.
   4706..4864    +  CDS            ble (fragment): BLE_KLEPN - Experimental evidence at protein level: Swiss-Prot protein existence level 1. Binding protein with a strong affinity to the bleomycin family of antibiotics. Binds to CL990; an antimitotic-antibiotic compound. From Klebsiella pneumoniae.
   4859..4980    +  polyA_signal   SV40 poly(A) signal: SV40 polyadenylation signal
   5053..5069    -  protein_bind   lac operator: The lac repressor binds to the lac operator to inhibit transcription in E. coli. This inhibition can be relieved by adding lactose or isopropyl-β-D-thiogalactopyranoside (IPTG). lac repressor encoded by lacI
   5077..5107    -  promoter       lac promoter: promoter for the E. coli lac operon
   5122..5143    -  protein_bind   CAP binding site: CAP binding activates transcription in the presence of cAMP. E. coli catabolite activator protein
   5156..5248    -  CDS            lacI (fragment): lac repressor; lacI; The lac repressor binds to the lac operator to inhibit transcription in E. coli. This inhibition can be relieved by adding lactose or isopropyl-β-D-thiogalactopyranoside (IPTG).
   5431..6016    -  rep_origin     ori: high-copy-number ColE1/pMB1/pBR322/pUC origin of replication
   6187..7047    -  CDS            AmpR: β-lactamase; bla; confers resistance to ampicillin, carbenicillin, and related antibiotics
   7048..7152    -  promoter       AmpR promoter: bla
>Addgene plasmid #124494 | PCDNA3-FlipGFP(Caspase-1 cleavage seq) T2A mCherry | depositor full sequence | sequence record 237557 | PCDNA3-FlipGFP(Caspase-1 cleavage seq) T2A mCherry sequence 7183 bps
GACGGATCGGGAGATCTCCCGATCCCCTATGGTGCACTCTCAGTACAATCTGCTCTGATGCCGCATAGTT
AAGCCAGTATCTGCTCCCTGCTTGTGTGTTGGAGGTCGCTGAGTAGTGCGCGAGCAAAATTTAAGCTACA
ACAAGGCAAGGCTTGACCGACAATTGCATGAAGAATCTGCTTAGGGTTAGGCGTTTTGCGCTGCTTCGCG
ATGTACGGGCCAGATATACGCGTTGACATTGATTATTGACTAGTTATTAATAGTAATCAATTACGGGGTC
ATTAGTTCATAGCCCATATATGGAGTTCCGCGTTACATAACTTACGGTAAATGGCCCGCCTGGCTGACCG
CCCAACGACCCCCGCCCATTGACGTCAATAATGACGTATGTTCCCATAGTAACGCCAATAGGGACTTTCC
ATTGACGTCAATGGGTGGAGTATTTACGGTAAACTGCCCACTTGGCAGTACATCAAGTGTATCATATGCC
AAGTACGCCCCCTATTGACGTCAATGACGGTAAATGGCCCGCCTGGCATTATGCCCAGTACATGACCTTA
TGGGACTTTCCTACTTGGCAGTACATCTACGTATTAGTCATCGCTATTACCATGGTGATGCGGTTTTGGC
AGTACATCAATGGGCGTGGATAGCGGTTTGACTCACGGGGATTTCCAAGTCTCCACCCCATTGACGTCAA
TGGGAGTTTGTTTTGGCACCAAAATCAACGGGACTTTCCAAAATGTCGTAACAACTCCGCCCCATTGACG
CAAATGGGCGGTAGGCGTGTACGGTGGGAGGTCTATATAAGCAGAGCTCTCTGGCTAACTAGAGAACCCA
CTGCTTACTGGCTTATCGAAATTAATACGACTCACTATAGGGAGACCCAAGCTGGCTAGCGCCACCATGG
ACCTGCCTGACGACCACTACCTGTCCACCCAGACCATCCTGTCCAAGGACCTGAACTCCGGACTCAGATC
TGGCAGCGGTCTCGAGATGGAAGTTAGCGCTCTGGAAAAAGAAGTGTCTGCACTCGAGAAAGAAGTAAGT
GCCCTTGAGAAGGAGGTGTCCGCACTCGAGAAGGAGGTCAGCGCCCTGGAAAAGGAAAAGCGAGACCATA
TGGTTTTGCTTGAGTATGTTACAGCGGCTGGCATTACCGATGCATCAGGTTGGGAGCACGATGGTGGCGG
TGGCAAGGTGTCCGCCCTGAAGGAAAAAGTAAGCGCACTGAAAGAAAAGGTGAGCGCGCTGAAGGAGAAA
GTGAGCGCCCTGAAAGAGAAAGTCTCTGCCCTTAAGGAGGATATCGAGGGCAGAGGAAGTCTGCTAACAT
GCGGTGACGTCGAGGAGAATCCTGGCCCAAAGCTTGCCACCATGCGCAAAGGCGAAGAACTGTTTACCGG
CATTGTGCCGATTCTGGTGGAACTGGATGGCGATGTGAACGGCCATAAATTTTTTGTGCGCGGCGAAGGC
GAAGGCGATGCGACCATTGGCAAACTGAGCCTGAAATTTATTTGCACCACCGGCAAACTGCCGGTGCCGT
GGCCGACCCTGGTGACCACCCTGACCTATGGCGTGCAGTGCTTTAGCCGCTATCCGGATCATATGAAACG
CCATGATTTTTTTAAAAGCGCGATGCCGGAAGGCTATGTGCAGGAACGCACCATTTATTTTAAAGATGAT
GGCACCTATAAAACCCGCGCGGAAGTGAAATTTGAAGGCGATACCCTGGTGAACCGCATTGAACTGAAAG
GCATTGATTTTAAAGAAGATGGCAACATTCTGGGCCATAAACTGGAATATAACTTTAACAGCCATAAAGT
GTATATTACCGCGGATAAACAGAACAACGGCATTAAAGCGAACTTTACCATTCGCCATAACGTGGAAGAT
GGCAGCGTGCAGCTGGCGGATCATTATCAGCAGAACACCCCGATTGGCGATGGCCCGGTTCTTCTTCCTG
GCGGCCGCTCTAGAGAGGGCAGAGGAAGTCTGCTAACATGCGGTGACGTCGAGGAGAATCCTGGCCCAGA
ATTGATGGTGAGCAAGGGCGAGGAGGATAACATGGCCATCATCAAGGAGTTCATGCGCTTCAAGGTGCAC
ATGGAGGGCTCCGTGAACGGCCACGAGTTCGAGATCGAGGGCGAGGGCGAGGGCCGCCCCTACGAGGGCA
CCCAGACCGCCAAGCTGAAGGTGACCAAGGGTGGCCCCCTGCCCTTCGCCTGGGACATCCTGTCCCCTCA
GTTCATGTACGGCTCCAAGGCCTACGTGAAGCACCCCGCCGACATCCCCGACTACTTGAAGCTGTCCTTC
CCCGAGGGCTTCAAGTGGGAGCGCGTGATGAACTTCGAGGACGGCGGCGTGGTGACCGTGACCCAGGACT
CCTCCCTGCAGGACGGCGAGTTCATCTACAAGGTGAAGCTGCGCGGCACCAACTTCCCCTCCGACGGCCC
CGTAATGCAGAAGAAGACCATGGGCTGGGAGGCCTCCTCCGAGCGGATGTACCCCGAGGACGGCGCCCTG
AAGGGCGAGATCAAGCAGAGGCTGAAGCTGAAGGACGGCGGCCACTACGACGCTGAGGTCAAGACCACCT
ACAAGGCCAAGAAGCCCGTGCAGCTGCCCGGCGCCTACAACGTCAACATCAAGTTGGACATCACCTCCCA
CAACGAGGACTACACCATCGTGGAACAGTACGAACGCGCCGAGGGCCGCCACTCCACCGGCGGCATGGAC
GAGCTGTACAAGTAATCTAGAGGGCCCGTTTAAACCCGCTGATCAGCCTCGACTGTGCCTTCTAGTTGCC
AGCCATCTGTTGTTTGCCCCTCCCCCGTGCCTTCCTTGACCCTGGAAGGTGCCACTCCCACTGTCCTTTC
CTAATAAAATGAGGAAATTGCATCGCATTGTCTGAGTAGGTGTCATTCTATTCTGGGGGGTGGGGTGGGG
CAGGACAGCAAGGGGGAGGATTGGGAAGACAATAGCAGGCATGCTGGGGATGCGGTGGGCTCTATGGCTT
CTGAGGCGGAAAGAACCAGCTGGGGCTCTAGGGGGTATCCCC
[124 nt withheld, positions 3053-3176]
C
[91 nt withheld, positions 3178-3268]
A
[49 nt withheld, positions 3270-3318]
CCTTTGACGTTGGAGTCCACGTTCTTT
[37 nt withheld, positions 3346-3382]
ACCCTATCTCGGTCTATTCTTTTGATTTATAAGGGATTTTGCCGATTTCGGCCTATTGGTTAAAAAATGA
GCTGATTTAACAAAAATTTAACGCGAATTAATTCTGTGGAATGTGTGTCAGTTAGGGTGTGGAAAGTCCC
CAGGCTCCCCAGCAGGCAGAAGTATGCAAAGCATGCATCTCAATTAGTCAGCAACCAGGTGTGGAAAGTC
CCCAGGCTCCCCAGCAGGCAGAAGTATGCAAAGCATGCATCTCAATTAGTCAGCAACCATAGTCCCGCCC
CTAACTCCGCCCATCCCGCCCCTAACTCCGCCCAGTTCCGCCCATTCTCCGCCCCATGGCTGACTAATTT
TTTTTATTTATGCAGAGGCCGAGGCCGCCTCTGCCTCTGAGCTATTCCAGAAGTAGTGAGGAGGCTTTTT
TGGAGGCCTAGGCTTTTGCAAAAAGCTCCCGGGAGCTTGTATATCCATTTTCGGATCTGATCAAGAGACA
GGATGAGGATCGTTTCGCATGATTGAACAAGATGGATTGCACGCAGGTTCTCCGGCCGCTTGGGTGGAGA
GGCTATTCGGCTATGACTGGGCACAACAGACAATCGGCTGCTCTGATGCCGCCGTGTTCCGGCTGTCAGC
GCAGGGGCGCCCGGTTCTTTTTGTCAAGACCGACCTGTCCGGTGCCCTGAATGAACTGCAGGACGAGGCA
GCGCGGCTATCGTGGCTGGCCACGACGGGCGTTCCTTGCGCAGCTGTGCTCGACGTTGTCACTGAAGCGG
GAAGGGACTGGCTGCTATTGGGCGAAGTGCCGGGGCAGGATCTCCTGTCATCTCACCTTGCTCCTGCCGA
GAAAGTATCCATCATGGCTGATGCAATGCGGCGGCTGCATACGCTTGATCCGGCTACCTGCCCATTCGAC
CACCAAGCGAAACATCGCATCGAGCGAGCACGTACTCGGATGGAAGCCGGTCTTGTCGATCAGGATGATC
TGGACGAAGAGCATCAGGGGCTCGCGCCAGCCGAACTGTTCGCCAGGCTCAAGGCGCGCATGCCCGACGG
CGAGGATCTCGTCGTGACCCATGGCGATGCCTGCTTGCCGAATATCATGGTGGAAAATGGCCGCTTTTCT
GGATTCATCGACTGTGGCCGGCTGGGTGTGGCGGACCGCTATCAGGACATAGCGTTGGCTACCCGTGATA
TTGCTGAAGAGCTTGGCGGCGAATGGGCTGACCGCTTCCTCGTGCTTTACGGTATCGCCGCTCCCGATTC
GCAGCGCATCGCCTTCTATCGCCTTCTTGACGAGTTCTTCTGAGCGGGACTCTGGGGTTCGAAATGACCG
ACCAAGCGACGCCCAACCTGCCATCACGAGATTTCGATTCCACCGCCGCCTTCTATGAAAGGTTGGGCTT
CGGAATCGTTTTCCGGGACGCCGGCTGGATGATCCTCCAGCGCGGGGATCTCATGCTGGAGTTCTTCGCC
CACCCCAACTTGTTTATTGCAGCTTATAATGGTTACAAATAAAGCAATAGCATCACAAATTTCACAAATA
AAGCATTTTTTTCACTGCATTCTAGTTGTGGTTTGTCCAAACTCATCAATGTATCTTATCATGTCTGTAT
ACCGTCGACCTCTAGCTAGAGCTTGGCGTAATCATGGTCATAGCTGTTTCCTGTGTGAAATTGTTATCCG
CTCACAATTCCACACAACATACGAGCCGGAAGCATAAAGTGTAAAGCCTGGGGTGCCTAATGAGTGAGCT
AACTCACATTAATTGCGTTGCGCTCACTGCCCGCTTTCCAGTCGGGAAACCTGTCGTGCCAGCTGCATTA
ATGAATCGGCCAACGCGCGGGGAGAGGCGGTTTGCGTATTGGGCGCTCTTCCGCTTCCTCGCTCACTGAC
TCGCTGCGCTCGGTCGTTCGGCTGCGGCGAGCGGTATCAGCTCACTCAAAGGCGGTAATACGGTTATCCA
CAGAATCAGGGGATAACGCAGGAAAGAACATGTGAGCAAAAGGCCAGCAAAAGGCCAGGAACCGTAAAAA
GGCCGCGTTGCTGGCGTTTTTCCATAGGCTCCGCCCCCCTGACGAGCATCACAAAAATCGACGCTCAAGT
CAGAGGTGGCGAAACCCGACAGGACTATAAAGATACCAGGCGTTTCCCCCTGGAAGCTCCCTCGTGCGCT
CTCCTGTTCCGACCCTGCCGCTTACCGGATACCTGTCCGCCTTTCTCCCTTCGGGAAGCGTGGCGCTTTC
TCATAGCTCACGCTGTAGGTATCTCAGTTCGGTGTAGGTCGTTCGCTCCAAGCTGGGCTGTGTGCACGAA
CCCCCCGTTCAGCCCGACCGCTGCGCCTTATCCGGTAACTATCGTCTTGAGTCCAACCCGGTAAGACACG
ACTTATCGCCACTGGCAGCAGCCACTGGTAACAGGATTAGCAGAGCGAGGTATGTAGGCGGTGCTACAGA
GTTCTTGAAGTGGTGGCCTAACTACGGCTACACTAGAAGAACAGTATTTGGTATCTGCGCTCTGCTGAAG
CCAGTTACCTTCGGAAAAAGAGTTGGTAGCTCTTGATCCGGCAAACAAACCACCGCTGGTAGCGGTTTTT
TTGTTTGCAAGCAGCAGATTACGCGCAGAAAAAAAGGATCTCAAGAAGATCCTTTGATCTTTTCTACGGG
GTCTGACGCTCAGTGGAACGAAAACTCACGTTAAGGGATTTTGGTCATGAGATTATCAAAAAGGATCTTC
ACCTAGATCCTTTTAAATTAAAAATGAAGTTTTAAATCAATCTAAAGTATATATGAGTAAACTTGGTCTG
ACAGTTACCAATGCTTAATCAGTGAGGCACCTATCTCAGCGATCTGTCTATTTCGTTCATCCATAGTTGC
CTGACTCCCCGTCGTGTAGATAACTACGATACGGGAGGGCTTACCATCTGGCCCCAGTGCTGCAATGATA
CCGCGAGACCCACGCTCACCGGCTCCAGATTTATCAGCAATAAACCAGCCAGCCGGAAGGGCCGAGCGCA
GAAGTGGTCCTGCAACTTTATCCGCCTCCATCCAGTCTATTAATTGTTGCCGGGAAGCTAGAGTAAGTAG
TTCGCCAGTTAATAGTTTGCGCAACGTTGTTGCCATTGCTACAGGCATCGTGGTGTCACGCTCGTCGTTT
GGTATGGCTTCATTCAGCTCCGGTTCCCAACGATCAAGGCGAGTTACATGATCCCCCATGTTGTGCAAAA
AAGCGGTTAGCTCCTTCGGTCCTCCGATCGTTGTCAGAAGTAAGTTGGCCGCAGTGTTATCACTCATGGT
TATGGCAGCACTGCATAATTCTCTTACTGTCATGCCATCCGTAAGATGCTTTTCTGTGACTGGTGAGTAC
TCAACCAAGTCATTCTGAGAATAGTGTATGCGGCGACCGAGTTGCTCTTGCCCGGCGTCAATACGGGATA
ATACCGCGCCACATAGCAGAACTTTAAAAGTGCTCATCATTGGAAAACGTTCTTCGGGGCGAAAACTCTC
AAGGATCTTACCGCTGTTGAGATCCAGTTCGATGTAACCCACTCGTGCACCCAACTGATCTTCAGCATCT
TTTACTTTCACCAGCGTTTCTGGGTGAGCAAAAACAGGAAGGCAAAATGCCGCAAAAAAGGGAATAAGGG
CGACACGGAAATGTTGAATACTCATACTCTTCCTTTTTCAATATTATTGAAGCATTTATCAGGGTTATTG
TCTCATGAGCGGATACATATTTGAATGTATTTAGAAAAATAAACAAATAGGGGTTCCGCGCACATTTCCC
CGAAAAGTGCCACCTGACGTC
