Features (pLannotate 1.2.2; 22 found; start..end, strand, type, name):
     28..80      -  misc_feature   bom (fragment): basis of mobility region from pBR322
    235..614     +  enhancer       CMV enhancer: human cytomegalovirus immediate early enhancer
    615..818     +  promoter       CMV promoter: human cytomegalovirus (CMV) immediate early promoter
    814..847     +  LTR            5' LTR (truncated) (fragment): truncated 5' long terminal repeat (LTR) from HIV-1
    863..881     +  promoter       T7 promoter: promoter for bacteriophage T7 RNA polymerase
    919..1158    +  CDS            Superfolder GFP (fragment): Superfolder GFP is a basic (constitutively fluorescent) green fluorescent protein published in 2005, derived from Aequorea victoria. It is reported to be a very rapidly-maturing weak dimer.
   1372..1959    +  CDS            Superfolder GFP (fragment): Superfolder GFP is a basic (constitutively fluorescent) green fluorescent protein published in 2005, derived from Aequorea victoria. It is reported to be a very rapidly-maturing weak dimer.
   2035..2742    +  CDS            mCherry: mCherry is a basic (constitutively fluorescent) red fluorescent protein published in 2004, derived from Discosoma sp.. It is reported to be a very rapidly-maturing monomer with low acid sensitivity.
   2783..3007    +  polyA_signal   bGH poly(A) signal: bovine growth hormone polyadenylation signal
   3011..3032    +  promoter       SV40 promoter (fragment): SV40 enhancer and early promoter
   3053..3481    +  rep_origin     f1 ori (sequence partly withheld): f1 bacteriophage origin of replication; arrow indicates direction of (+) strand synthesis
   3495..3824    +  promoter       SV40 promoter: SV40 enhancer and early promoter
   3891..4682    +  CDS            neo: KKA2_KLEPN - Also known as kan, nptII. Experimental evidence at protein level: Swiss-Prot protein existence level 1. Resistance to kanamycin, neomycin, paromomycin, ribostamycin, butirosin and gentamicin B. From Klebsiella pneumoniae.
   4706..4864    +  CDS            ble (fragment): BLE_KLEPN - Experimental evidence at protein level: Swiss-Prot protein existence level 1. Binding protein with a strong affinity to the bleomycin family of antibiotics. Binds to CL990; an antimitotic-antibiotic compound. From Klebsiella pneumoniae.
   4859..4980    +  polyA_signal   SV40 poly(A) signal: SV40 polyadenylation signal
   5053..5069    -  protein_bind   lac operator: The lac repressor binds to the lac operator to inhibit transcription in E. coli. This inhibition can be relieved by adding lactose or isopropyl-β-D-thiogalactopyranoside (IPTG). lac repressor encoded by lacI
   5077..5107    -  promoter       lac promoter: promoter for the E. coli lac operon
   5122..5143    -  protein_bind   CAP binding site: CAP binding activates transcription in the presence of cAMP. E. coli catabolite activator protein
   5156..5248    -  CDS            lacI (fragment): lac repressor; lacI; The lac repressor binds to the lac operator to inhibit transcription in E. coli. This inhibition can be relieved by adding lactose or isopropyl-β-D-thiogalactopyranoside (IPTG).
   5431..6019    -  rep_origin     ori: high-copy-number ColE1/pMB1/pBR322/pUC origin of replication
   6190..7050    -  CDS            AmpR: β-lactamase; bla; confers resistance to ampicillin, carbenicillin, and related antibiotics
   7051..7155    -  promoter       AmpR promoter: bla
>Addgene plasmid #124494 | PCDNA3-FlipGFP(Caspase-1 cleavage seq) T2A mCherry | addgene full sequence | sequence record 243079 | Addgene NGS Result
GACGGATCGGGAGATCTCCCGATCCCCTATGGTGCACTCTCAGTACAATCTGCTCTGATGCCGCATAGTT
AAGCCAGTATCTGCTCCCTGCTTGTGTGTTGGAGGTCGCTGAGTAGTGCGCGAGCAAAATTTAAGCTACA
ACAAGGCAAGGCTTGACCGACAATTGCATGAAGAATCTGCTTAGGGTTAGGCGTTTTGCGCTGCTTCGCG
ATGTACGGGCCAGATATACGCGTTGACATTGATTATTGACTAGTTATTAATAGTAATCAATTACGGGGTC
ATTAGTTCATAGCCCATATATGGAGTTCCGCGTTACATAACTTACGGTAAATGGCCCGCCTGGCTGACCG
CCCAACGACCCCCGCCCATTGACGTCAATAATGACGTATGTTCCCATAGTAACGCCAATAGGGACTTTCC
ATTGACGTCAATGGGTGGAGTATTTACGGTAAACTGCCCACTTGGCAGTACATCAAGTGTATCATATGCC
AAGTACGCCCCCTATTGACGTCAATGACGGTAAATGGCCCGCCTGGCATTATGCCCAGTACATGACCTTA
TGGGACTTTCCTACTTGGCAGTACATCTACGTATTAGTCATCGCTATTACCATGGTGATGCGGTTTTGGC
AGTACATCAATGGGCGTGGATAGCGGTTTGACTCACGGGGATTTCCAAGTCTCCACCCCATTGACGTCAA
TGGGAGTTTGTTTTGGCACCAAAATCAACGGGACTTTCCAAAATGTCGTAACAACTCCGCCCCATTGACG
CAAATGGGCGGTAGGCGTGTACGGTGGGAGGTCTATATAAGCAGAGCTCTCTGGCTAACTAGAGAACCCA
CTGCTTACTGGCTTATCGAAATTAATACGACTCACTATAGGGAGACCCAAGCTGGCTAGCGCCACCATGG
ACCTGCCTGACGACCACTACCTGTCCACCCAGACCATCCTGTCCAAGGACCTGAACTCCGGACTCAGATC
TGGCAGCGGTCTCGAGATGGAAGTTAGCGCTCTGGAAAAAGAAGTGTCTGCACTCGAGAAAGAAGTAAGT
GCCCTTGAGAAGGAGGTGTCCGCACTCGAGAAGGAGGTCAGCGCCCTGGAAAAGGAAAAGCGAGACCATA
TGGTTTTGCTTGAGTATGTTACAGCGGCTGGCATTACCGATGCATCAGGTTGGGAGCACGATGGTGGCGG
TGGCAAGGTGTCCGCCCTGAAGGAAAAAGTAAGCGCACTGAAAGAAAAGGTGAGCGCGCTGAAGGAGAAA
GTGAGCGCCCTGAAAGAGAAAGTCTCTGCCCTTAAGGAGGATATCGAGGGCAGAGGAAGTCTGCTAACAT
GCGGTGACGTCGAGGAGAATCCTGGCCCAAAGCTTGCCACCATGCGCAAAGGCGAAGAACTGTTTACCGG
CATTGTGCCGATTCTGGTGGAACTGGATGGCGATGTGAACGGCCATAAATTTTTTGTGCGCGGCGAAGGC
GAAGGCGATGCGACCATTGGCAAACTGAGCCTGAAATTTATTTGCACCACCGGCAAACTGCCGGTGCCGT
GGCCGACCCTGGTGACCACCCTGACCTATGGCGTGCAGTGCTTTAGCCGCTATCCGGATCATATGAAACG
CCATGATTTTTTTAAAAGCGCGATGCCGGAAGGCTATGTGCAGGAACGCACCATTTATTTTAAAGATGAT
GGCACCTATAAAACCCGCGCGGAAGTGAAATTTGAAGGCGATACCCTGGTGAACCGCATTGAACTGAAAG
GCATTGATTTTAAAGAAGATGGCAACATTCTGGGCCATAAACTGGAATATAACTTTAACAGCCATAAAGT
GTATATTACCGCGGATAAACAGAACAACGGCATTAAAGCGAACTTTACCATTCGCCATAACGTGGAAGAT
GGCAGCGTGCAGCTGGCGGATCATTATCAGCAGAACACCCCGATTGGCGATGGCCCGGTTCTTCTTCCTG
GCGGCCGCTCTAGAGAGGGCAGAGGAAGTCTGCTAACATGCGGTGACGTCGAGGAGAATCCTGGCCCAGA
ATTGATGGTGAGCAAGGGCGAGGAGGATAACATGGCCATCATCAAGGAGTTCATGCGCTTCAAGGTGCAC
ATGGAGGGCTCCGTGAACGGCCACGAGTTCGAGATCGAGGGCGAGGGCGAGGGCCGCCCCTACGAGGGCA
CCCAGACCGCCAAGCTGAAGGTGACCAAGGGTGGCCCCCTGCCCTTCGCCTGGGACATCCTGTCCCCTCA
GTTCATGTACGGCTCCAAGGCCTACGTGAAGCACCCCGCCGACATCCCCGACTACTTGAAGCTGTCCTTC
CCCGAGGGCTTCAAGTGGGAGCGCGTGATGAACTTCGAGGACGGCGGCGTGGTGACCGTGACCCAGGACT
CCTCCCTGCAGGACGGCGAGTTCATCTACAAGGTGAAGCTGCGCGGCACCAACTTCCCCTCCGACGGCCC
CGTAATGCAGAAGAAGACCATGGGCTGGGAGGCCTCCTCCGAGCGGATGTACCCCGAGGACGGCGCCCTG
AAGGGCGAGATCAAGCAGAGGCTGAAGCTGAAGGACGGCGGCCACTACGACGCTGAGGTCAAGACCACCT
ACAAGGCCAAGAAGCCCGTGCAGCTGCCCGGCGCCTACAACGTCAACATCAAGTTGGACATCACCTCCCA
CAACGAGGACTACACCATCGTGGAACAGTACGAACGCGCCGAGGGCCGCCACTCCACCGGCGGCATGGAC
GAGCTGTACAAGTAATCTAGAGGGCCCGTTTAAACCCGCTGATCAGCCTCGACTGTGCCTTCTAGTTGCC
AGCCATCTGTTGTTTGCCCCTCCCCCGTGCCTTCCTTGACCCTGGAAGGTGCCACTCCCACTGTCCTTTC
CTAATAAAATGAGGAAATTGCATCGCATTGTCTGAGTAGGTGTCATTCTATTCTGGGGGGTGGGGTGGGG
CAGGACAGCAAGGGGGAGGATTGGGAAGACAATAGCAGGCATGCTGGGGATGCGGTGGGCTCTATGGCTT
CTGAGGCGGAAAGAACCAGCTGGGGCTCTAGGGGGTATCCCC
[124 nt withheld, positions 3053-3176]
C
[91 nt withheld, positions 3178-3268]
A
[49 nt withheld, positions 3270-3318]
CCTTTGACGTTGGAGTCCACGTTCTTT
[37 nt withheld, positions 3346-3382]
ACCCTATCTCGGTCTATTCTTTTGATTTATAAGGGATTTTGCCGATTTCGGCCTATTGGTTAAAAAATGA
GCTGATTTAACAAAAATTTAACGCGAATTAATTCTGTGGAATGTGTGTCAGTTAGGGTGTGGAAAGTCCC
CAGGCTCCCCAGCAGGCAGAAGTATGCAAAGCATGCATCTCAATTAGTCAGCAACCAGGTGTGGAAAGTC
CCCAGGCTCCCCAGCAGGCAGAAGTATGCAAAGCATGCATCTCAATTAGTCAGCAACCATAGTCCCGCCC
CTAACTCCGCCCATCCCGCCCCTAACTCCGCCCAGTTCCGCCCATTCTCCGCCCCATGGCTGACTAATTT
TTTTTATTTATGCAGAGGCCGAGGCCGCCTCTGCCTCTGAGCTATTCCAGAAGTAGTGAGGAGGCTTTTT
TGGAGGCCTAGGCTTTTGCAAAAAGCTCCCGGGAGCTTGTATATCCATTTTCGGATCTGATCAAGAGACA
GGATGAGGATCGTTTCGCATGATTGAACAAGATGGATTGCACGCAGGTTCTCCGGCCGCTTGGGTGGAGA
GGCTATTCGGCTATGACTGGGCACAACAGACAATCGGCTGCTCTGATGCCGCCGTGTTCCGGCTGTCAGC
GCAGGGGCGCCCGGTTCTTTTTGTCAAGACCGACCTGTCCGGTGCCCTGAATGAACTGCAGGACGAGGCA
GCGCGGCTATCGTGGCTGGCCACGACGGGCGTTCCTTGCGCAGCTGTGCTCGACGTTGTCACTGAAGCGG
GAAGGGACTGGCTGCTATTGGGCGAAGTGCCGGGGCAGGATCTCCTGTCATCTCACCTTGCTCCTGCCGA
GAAAGTATCCATCATGGCTGATGCAATGCGGCGGCTGCATACGCTTGATCCGGCTACCTGCCCATTCGAC
CACCAAGCGAAACATCGCATCGAGCGAGCACGTACTCGGATGGAAGCCGGTCTTGTCGATCAGGATGATC
TGGACGAAGAGCATCAGGGGCTCGCGCCAGCCGAACTGTTCGCCAGGCTCAAGGCGCGCATGCCCGACGG
CGAGGATCTCGTCGTGACCCATGGCGATGCCTGCTTGCCGAATATCATGGTGGAAAATGGCCGCTTTTCT
GGATTCATCGACTGTGGCCGGCTGGGTGTGGCGGACCGCTATCAGGACATAGCGTTGGCTACCCGTGATA
TTGCTGAAGAGCTTGGCGGCGAATGGGCTGACCGCTTCCTCGTGCTTTACGGTATCGCCGCTCCCGATTC
GCAGCGCATCGCCTTCTATCGCCTTCTTGACGAGTTCTTCTGAGCGGGACTCTGGGGTTCGAAATGACCG
ACCAAGCGACGCCCAACCTGCCATCACGAGATTTCGATTCCACCGCCGCCTTCTATGAAAGGTTGGGCTT
CGGAATCGTTTTCCGGGACGCCGGCTGGATGATCCTCCAGCGCGGGGATCTCATGCTGGAGTTCTTCGCC
CACCCCAACTTGTTTATTGCAGCTTATAATGGTTACAAATAAAGCAATAGCATCACAAATTTCACAAATA
AAGCATTTTTTTCACTGCATTCTAGTTGTGGTTTGTCCAAACTCATCAATGTATCTTATCATGTCTGTAT
ACCGTCGACCTCTAGCTAGAGCTTGGCGTAATCATGGTCATAGCTGTTTCCTGTGTGAAATTGTTATCCG
CTCACAATTCCACACAACATACGAGCCGGAAGCATAAAGTGTAAAGCCTGGGGTGCCTAATGAGTGAGCT
AACTCACATTAATTGCGTTGCGCTCACTGCCCGCTTTCCAGTCGGGAAACCTGTCGTGCCAGCTGCATTA
ATGAATCGGCCAACGCGCGGGGAGAGGCGGTTTGCGTATTGGGCGCTCTTCCGCTTCCTCGCTCACTGAC
TCGCTGCGCTCGGTCGTTCGGCTGCGGCGAGCGGTATCAGCTCACTCAAAGGCGGTAATACGGTTATCCA
CAGAATCAGGGGATAACGCAGGAAAGAACATGTGAGCAAAAGGCCAGCAAAAGGCCAGGAACCGTAAAAA
GGCCGCGTTGCTGGCGTTTTTCCATAGGCTCCGCCCCCCTGACGAGCATCACAAAAATCGACGCTCAAGT
CAGAGGTGGCGAAACCCGACAGGACTATAAAGATACCAGGCGTTTCCCCCTGGAAGCTCCCTCGTGCGCT
CTCCTGTTCCGACCCTGCCGCTTACCGGATACCTGTCCGCCTTTCTCCCTTCGGGAAGCGTGGCGCTTTC
TCATAGCTCACGCTGTAGGTATCTCAGTTCGGTGTAGGTCGTTCGCTCCAAGCTGGGCTGTGTGCACGAA
CCCCCCGTTCAGCCCGACCGCTGCGCCTTATCCGGTAACTATCGTCTTGAGTCCAACCCGGTAAGACACG
ACTTATCGCCACTGGCAGCAGCCACTGGTAACAGGATTAGCAGAGCGAGGTATGTAGGCGGTGCTACAGA
GTTCTTGAAGTGGTGGCCTAACTACGGCTACACTAGAAGAACAGTATTTGGTATCTGCGCTCTGCTGAAG
CCAGTTACCTTCGGAAAAAGAGTTGGTAGCTCTTGATCCGGCAAACAAACCACCGCTGGTAGCGGTGGTT
TTTTTGTTTGCAAGCAGCAGATTACGCGCAGAAAAAAAGGATCTCAAGAAGATCCTTTGATCTTTTCTAC
GGGGTCTGACGCTCAGTGGAACGAAAACTCACGTTAAGGGATTTTGGTCATGAGATTATCAAAAAGGATC
TTCACCTAGATCCTTTTAAATTAAAAATGAAGTTTTAAATCAATCTAAAGTATATATGAGTAAACTTGGT
CTGACAGTTACCAATGCTTAATCAGTGAGGCACCTATCTCAGCGATCTGTCTATTTCGTTCATCCATAGT
TGCCTGACTCCCCGTCGTGTAGATAACTACGATACGGGAGGGCTTACCATCTGGCCCCAGTGCTGCAATG
ATACCGCGAGACCCACGCTCACCGGCTCCAGATTTATCAGCAATAAACCAGCCAGCCGGAAGGGCCGAGC
GCAGAAGTGGTCCTGCAACTTTATCCGCCTCCATCCAGTCTATTAATTGTTGCCGGGAAGCTAGAGTAAG
TAGTTCGCCAGTTAATAGTTTGCGCAACGTTGTTGCCATTGCTACAGGCATCGTGGTGTCACGCTCGTCG
TTTGGTATGGCTTCATTCAGCTCCGGTTCCCAACGATCAAGGCGAGTTACATGATCCCCCATGTTGTGCA
AAAAAGCGGTTAGCTCCTTCGGTCCTCCGATCGTTGTCAGAAGTAAGTTGGCCGCAGTGTTATCACTCAT
GGTTATGGCAGCACTGCATAATTCTCTTACTGTCATGCCATCCGTAAGATGCTTTTCTGTGACTGGTGAG
TACTCAACCAAGTCATTCTGAGAATAGTGTATGCGGCGACCGAGTTGCTCTTGCCCGGCGTCAATACGGG
ATAATACCGCGCCACATAGCAGAACTTTAAAAGTGCTCATCATTGGAAAACGTTCTTCGGGGCGAAAACT
CTCAAGGATCTTACCGCTGTTGAGATCCAGTTCGATGTAACCCACTCGTGCACCCAACTGATCTTCAGCA
TCTTTTACTTTCACCAGCGTTTCTGGGTGAGCAAAAACAGGAAGGCAAAATGCCGCAAAAAAGGGAATAA
GGGCGACACGGAAATGTTGAATACTCATACTCTTCCTTTTTCAATATTATTGAAGCATTTATCAGGGTTA
TTGTCTCATGAGCGGATACATATTTGAATGTATTTAGAAAAATAAACAAATAGGGGTTCCGCGCACATTT
CCCCGAAAAGTGCCACCTGACGTC
